Addgene plasmid #78841: pcDNA3-HA-RIPK1 3KR
Purpose: To overexpress RIPK1 3KR in Mammalian Cells
Depositing lab: Jaewhan Song. Depositing organization: Yonsei University. Publication: CHIP controls necroptosis through ubiquitylation- and lysosome-dependent degradation of RIPK3. Seo J, Lee EW, Sung H, Seong D, Dondelinger Y, Shin J, Jeong M, Lee HK, Kim JH, Han SY, Lee C, Seong JK, Vandenabeele P, Song J. Nat Cell Biol. 2016 Mar;18(3):291-302. doi: 10.1038/ncb3314. Epub 2016 Feb 22. PubMed 26900751.
Backbone
  Vector backbone: pcDNA3-HA
  Vector type: Mammalian Expression
Growth in bacteria
  Bacterial resistance: Ampicillin, 100 μg/mL
  Growth temperature: 37°C
  Growth strain: DH5alpha
  Copy number: High Copy
Gene/Insert
  Gene/Insert name: RIPK1
  Species: H. sapiens (human)
  Mutation: K571R, K604R, K627R
  Entrez Gene: RIPK1 (a.k.a. AIEFL, IMD57, RIP, RIP-1, RIP1)
  Promoter: CMV
  Tag / fusion protein: HA (N terminal on backbone)
  Cloning method: Restriction Enzyme; 5′ cloning site unknown (unknown if destroyed); 3′ cloning site unknown (unknown if destroyed)
  Sequencing primers: 5′ CMV-F; 3′ BGHrev
Terms and licenses: Academic/Nonprofit Terms; Industry Terms: Not Available to Industry
How to cite: pcDNA3-HA-RIPK1 3KR was a gift from Jaewhan Song (Addgene plasmid # 78841 ; http://n2t.net/addgene:78841 ; RRID:Addgene_78841)
