[The description below was written by a language model from this plasmid's Addgene catalogue record and pLannotate feature annotations shown in this document.]
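Description:
pcDNA3-HA-RIPK1 3KR is a mammalian expression plasmid built on a pcDNA3-HA backbone for overexpressing a mutant form of human RIPK1 (receptor-interacting serine/threonine kinase 1). It is maintained in E. coli through a high-copy ColE1/pUC-type origin and selected with ampicillin via the β-lactamase gene and its own promoter. An f1 origin is also present. For mammalian cells, the backbone carries a neomycin phosphotransferase gene driven by the SV40 enhancer/early promoter and terminated by the SV40 polyadenylation signal, which would permit G418 selection of stable transfectants. The short bom, HIV-1 LTR, ble, lacI and lac promoter/operator hits in the annotated 7.4 kb sequence are small fragments, most likely backbone remnants or incidental matches rather than functional parts.

The payload is the RIPK1 coding sequence placed downstream of the CMV immediate early enhancer and promoter and followed by the bovine growth hormone polyadenylation signal, giving strong constitutive expression after transfection. A T7 promoter lies between the CMV promoter and the insert and could support in vitro transcription. The catalogue entry lists an N-terminal HA epitope tag supplied by the backbone, useful for immunoblotting or immunoprecipitation. The tag is not separately annotated in the feature table, though there is room for it between the T7 promoter and the RIPK1 reading frame. The "3KR" designation refers to three lysine-to-arginine substitutions, K571R, K604R and K627R, a type of change that removes candidate ubiquitin acceptor lysines. The associated study concerns CHIP-mediated ubiquitylation and degradation in necroptosis signalling, so the construct fits comparison with wild-type RIPK1 in such assays, although the record states only overexpression in mammalian cells. The cloning sites used are not recorded.
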