Features (pLannotate 1.2.2; 20 found; start..end, strand, type, name):
     28..80      -  misc_feature   bom (fragment): basis of mobility region from pBR322
    235..614     +  enhancer       CMV enhancer: human cytomegalovirus immediate early enhancer
    615..818     +  promoter       CMV promoter: human cytomegalovirus (CMV) immediate early promoter
    814..847     +  LTR            5' LTR (truncated) (fragment): truncated 5' long terminal repeat (LTR) from HIV-1
    863..881     +  promoter       T7 promoter: promoter for bacteriophage T7 RNA polymerase
    949..2961    +  CDS            RIPK1: RIPK1_HUMAN - Also known as RIP From Homo sapiens (Human).
   3014..3238    +  polyA_signal   bGH poly(A) signal: bovine growth hormone polyadenylation signal
   3242..3263    +  promoter       SV40 promoter (fragment): SV40 enhancer and early promoter
   3284..3712    +  rep_origin     f1 ori (sequence partly withheld): f1 bacteriophage origin of replication; arrow indicates direction of (+) strand synthesis
   3726..4055    +  promoter       SV40 promoter: SV40 enhancer and early promoter
   4122..4913    +  CDS            neo: KKA2_KLEPN - Also known as kan, nptII. Experimental evidence at protein level: Swiss-Prot protein existence level 1. Resistance to kanamycin, neomycin, paromomycin, ribostamycin, butirosin and gentamicin B. From Klebsiella pneumoniae.
   4937..5095    +  CDS            ble (fragment): BLE_KLEPN - Experimental evidence at protein level: Swiss-Prot protein existence level 1. Binding protein with a strong affinity to the bleomycin family of antibiotics. Binds to CL990; an antimitotic-antibiotic compound. From Klebsiella pneumoniae.
   5090..5211    +  polyA_signal   SV40 poly(A) signal: SV40 polyadenylation signal
   5284..5300    -  protein_bind   lac operator: The lac repressor binds to the lac operator to inhibit transcription in E. coli. This inhibition can be relieved by adding lactose or isopropyl-β-D-thiogalactopyranoside (IPTG). lac repressor encoded by lacI
   5308..5338    -  promoter       lac promoter: promoter for the E. coli lac operon
   5353..5374    -  protein_bind   CAP binding site: CAP binding activates transcription in the presence of cAMP. E. coli catabolite activator protein
   5387..5479    -  CDS            lacI (fragment): lac repressor; lacI; The lac repressor binds to the lac operator to inhibit transcription in E. coli. This inhibition can be relieved by adding lactose or isopropyl-β-D-thiogalactopyranoside (IPTG).
   5662..6247    -  rep_origin     ori: high-copy-number ColE1/pMB1/pBR322/pUC origin of replication
   6418..7278    -  CDS            AmpR: β-lactamase; bla; confers resistance to ampicillin, carbenicillin, and related antibiotics
   7279..7383    -  promoter       AmpR promoter: bla
>Addgene plasmid #78841 | pcDNA3-HA-RIPK1 3KR | addgene full sequence | sequence record 149265 | Addgene assembled sequence
GACGGATCGGGAGATCTCCCGATCCCCTATGGTGCACTCTCAGTACAATCTGCTCTGATGCCGCATAGTT
AAGCCAGTATCTGCTCCCTGCTTGTGTGTTGGAGGTCGCTGAGTAGTGCGCGAGCAAAATTTAAGCTACA
ACAAGGCAAGGCTTGACCGACAATTGCATGAAGAATCTGCTTAGGGTTAGGCGTTTTGCGCTGCTTCGCG
ATGTACGGGCCAGATATACGCGTTGACATTGATTATTGACTAGTTATTAATAGTAATCAATTACGGGGTC
ATTAGTTCATAGCCCATATATGGAGTTCCGCGTTACATAACTTACGGTAAATGGCCCGCCTGGCTGACCG
CCCAACGACCCCCGCCCATTGACGTCAATAATGACGTATGTTCCCATAGTAACGCCAATAGGGACTTTCC
ATTGACGTCAATGGGTGGAGTATTTACGGTAAACTGCCCACTTGGCAGTACATCAAGTGTATCATATGCC
AAGTACGCCCCCTATTGACGTCAATGACGGTAAATGGCCCGCCTGGCATTATGCCCAGTACATGACCTTA
TGGGACTTTCCTACTTGGCAGTACATCTACGTATTAGTCATCGCTATTACCATGGTGATGCGGTTTTGGC
AGTACATCAATGGGCGTGGATAGCGGTTTGACTCACGGGGATTTCCAAGTCTCCACCCCATTGACGTCAA
TGGGAGTTTGTTTTGGCACCAAAATCAACGGGACTTTCCAAAATGTCGTAACAACTCCGCCCCATTGACG
CAAATGGGCGGTAGGCGTGTACGGTGGGAGGTCTATATAAGCAGAGCTCTCTGGCTAACTAGAGAACCCA
CTGCTTACTGGCTTATCGAAATTAATACGACTCACTATAGGGAGACCCAAGCTTGGTACCATGGCCTCCT
ACCCTTATGATGTGCCAGATTATGCCTCTCCCGAATTCATGCAACCAGACATGTCCTTGAATGTCATTAA
GATGAAATCCAGTGACTTCCTGGAGAGTGCAGAACTGGACAGCGGAGGCTTTGGGAAGGTGTCTCTGTGT
TTCCACAGAACCCAGGGACTCATGATCATGAAAACAGTGTACAAGGGGCCCAACTGCATTGAGCACAACG
AGGCCCTCTTGGAGGAGGCGAAGATGATGAACAGACTGAGACACAGCCGGGTGGTGAAGCTCCTGGGCGT
CATCATAGAGGAAGGGAAGTACTCCCTGGTGATGGAGTACATGGAGAAGGGCAACCTGATGCACGTGCTG
AAAGCCGAGATGAGTACTCCGCTTTCTGTAAAAGGAAGGATAATTTTGGAAATCATTGAAGGAATGTGCT
ACTTACATGGAAAAGGCGTGATACACAAGGACCTGAAGCCTGAAAATATCCTTGTTGATAATGACTTCCA
CATTAAGATCGCAGACCTCGGCCTTGCCTCCTTTAAGATGTGGAGCAAACTGAATAATGAAGAGCACAAT
GAGCTGAGGGAAGTGGACGGCACCGCTAAGAAGAATGGCGGCACCCTCTACTACATGGCGCCCGAGCACC
TGAATGACGTCAACGCAAAGCCCACAGAGAAGTCGGATGTGTACAGCTTTGCTGTAGTACTCTGGGCGAT
ATTTGCAAATAAGGAGCCATATGAAAATGCTATCTGTGAGCAGCAGTTGATAATGTGCATAAAATCTGGG
AACAGGCCAGATGTGGATGACATCACTGAGTACTGCCCAAGAGAAATTATCAGTCTCATGAAGCTCTGCT
GGGAAGCGAATCCGGAAGCTCGGCCGACATTTCCTGGCATTGAAGAAAAATTTAGGCCTTTTTATTTAAG
TCAATTAGAAGAAAGTGTAGAAGAGGACGTGAAGAGTTTAAAGAAAGAGTATTCAAACGAAAATGCAGTT
GTGAAGAGAATGCAGTCTCTTCAACTTGATTGTGTGGCAGTACCTTCAAGCCGGTCAAATTCAGCCACAG
AACAGCCTGGTTCACTGCACAGTTCCCAGGGACTTGGGATGGGTCCTGTGGAGGAGTCCTGGTTTGCTCC
TTCCCTGGAGCACCCACAAGAAGAGAATGAGCCCAGCCTGCAGAGTAAACTCCAAGACGAAGCCAACTAC
CATCTTTATGGCAGCCGCATGGACAGGCAGACGAAACAGCAGCCCAGACAGAATGTGGCTTACAACAGAG
AGGAGGAAAGGAGACGCAGGGTCTCCCATGACCCTTTTGCACAGCAAAGACCTTACGAGAATTTTCAGAA
TACAGAGGGAAAAGGCACTGCTTATTCCAGTGCAGCCAGTCATGGTAATGCAGTGCACCAGCCCTCAGGG
CTCACCAGCCAACCTCAAGTACTGTATCAGAACAATGGATTATATAGCTCACATGGCTTTGGAACAAGAC
CACTGGATCCAGGAACAGCAGGTCCCAGAGTTTGGTACAGGCCAATTCCAAGTCATATGCCTAGTCTGCA
TAATATCCCAGTGCCTGAGACCAACTATCTAGGAAATACACCCACCATGCCATTCAGCTCCTTGCCACCA
ACAGATGAATCTATAAAATATACCATATACAATAGTACTGGCATTCAGATTGGAGCCTACAATTATATGG
AGATTGGTGGGACGAGTTCATCACTACTAGACAGCACAAATACGAACTTCAAAGAAGAGCCAGCTGCTAG
GTACCAAGCTATCTTTGATAATACCACTAGTCTGACGGATAAACACCTGGACCCAATCAGGGAAAATCTG
GGAAAGCACTGGAAAAACTGTGCCCGTAGACTGGGCTTCACACAGTCTCAGATTGATGAAATTGACCATG
ACTATGAGCGAGATGGACTGAAAGAAAGGGTTTACCAGATGCTCCAAAAGTGGGTGATGAGGGAAGGCAT
AAAGGGAGCCACGGTGGGGAAGCTGGCCCAGGCGCTCCACCAGTGTTCCAGGATCGACCTTCTGAGCAGC
TTGATTTACGTCAGCCAGAACTAACTCGAGCATGCATCTAGAGGGCCCGTTTAAACCCGCTGATCAGCCT
CGACTGTGCCTTCTAGTTGCCAGCCATCTGTTGTTTGCCCCTCCCCCGTGCCTTCCTTGACCCTGGAAGG
TGCCACTCCCACTGTCCTTTCCTAATAAAATGAGGAAATTGCATCGCATTGTCTGAGTAGGTGTCATTCT
ATTCTGGGGGGTGGGGTGGGGCAGGACAGCAAGGGGGAGGATTGGGAAGACAATAGCAGGCATGCTGGGG
ATGCGGTGGGCTCTATGGCTTCTGAGGCGGAAAGAACCAGCTGGGGCTCTAGGGGGTATCCCC
[124 nt withheld, positions 3284-3407]
C
[91 nt withheld, positions 3409-3499]
A
[49 nt withheld, positions 3501-3549]
CCTTTGACGTTGGAGTCCACGTTCTTT
[37 nt withheld, positions 3577-3613]
ACCCTATCTCGGTCTATTCTTTTGATTTATAAGGGATTTTGCCGATTTCGGCCTATTGGTTAAAAAATGA
GCTGATTTAACAAAAATTTAACGCGAATTAATTCTGTGGAATGTGTGTCAGTTAGGGTGTGGAAAGTCCC
CAGGCTCCCCAGCAGGCAGAAGTATGCAAAGCATGCATCTCAATTAGTCAGCAACCAGGTGTGGAAAGTC
CCCAGGCTCCCCAGCAGGCAGAAGTATGCAAAGCATGCATCTCAATTAGTCAGCAACCATAGTCCCGCCC
CTAACTCCGCCCATCCCGCCCCTAACTCCGCCCAGTTCCGCCCATTCTCCGCCCCATGGCTGACTAATTT
TTTTTATTTATGCAGAGGCCGAGGCCGCCTCTGCCTCTGAGCTATTCCAGAAGTAGTGAGGAGGCTTTTT
TGGAGGCCTAGGCTTTTGCAAAAAGCTCCCGGGAGCTTGTATATCCATTTTCGGATCTGATCAAGAGACA
GGATGAGGATCGTTTCGCATGATTGAACAAGATGGATTGCACGCAGGTTCTCCGGCCGCTTGGGTGGAGA
GGCTATTCGGCTATGACTGGGCACAACAGACAATCGGCTGCTCTGATGCCGCCGTGTTCCGGCTGTCAGC
GCAGGGGCGCCCGGTTCTTTTTGTCAAGACCGACCTGTCCGGTGCCCTGAATGAACTGCAGGACGAGGCA
GCGCGGCTATCGTGGCTGGCCACGACGGGCGTTCCTTGCGCAGCTGTGCTCGACGTTGTCACTGAAGCGG
GAAGGGACTGGCTGCTATTGGGCGAAGTGCCGGGGCAGGATCTCCTGTCATCTCACCTTGCTCCTGCCGA
GAAAGTATCCATCATGGCTGATGCAATGCGGCGGCTGCATACGCTTGATCCGGCTACCTGCCCATTCGAC
CACCAAGCGAAACATCGCATCGAGCGAGCACGTACTCGGATGGAAGCCGGTCTTGTCGATCAGGATGATC
TGGACGAAGAGCATCAGGGGCTCGCGCCAGCCGAACTGTTCGCCAGGCTCAAGGCGCGCATGCCCGACGG
CGAGGATCTCGTCGTGACCCATGGCGATGCCTGCTTGCCGAATATCATGGTGGAAAATGGCCGCTTTTCT
GGATTCATCGACTGTGGCCGGCTGGGTGTGGCGGACCGCTATCAGGACATAGCGTTGGCTACCCGTGATA
TTGCTGAAGAGCTTGGCGGCGAATGGGCTGACCGCTTCCTCGTGCTTTACGGTATCGCCGCTCCCGATTC
GCAGCGCATCGCCTTCTATCGCCTTCTTGACGAGTTCTTCTGAGCGGGACTCTGGGGTTCGAAATGACCG
ACCAAGCGACGCCCAACCTGCCATCACGAGATTTCGATTCCACCGCCGCCTTCTATGAAAGGTTGGGCTT
CGGAATCGTTTTCCGGGACGCCGGCTGGATGATCCTCCAGCGCGGGGATCTCATGCTGGAGTTCTTCGCC
CACCCCAACTTGTTTATTGCAGCTTATAATGGTTACAAATAAAGCAATAGCATCACAAATTTCACAAATA
AAGCATTTTTTTCACTGCATTCTAGTTGTGGTTTGTCCAAACTCATCAATGTATCTTATCATGTCTGTAT
ACCGTCGACCTCTAGCTAGAGCTTGGCGTAATCATGGTCATAGCTGTTTCCTGTGTGAAATTGTTATCCG
CTCACAATTCCACACAACATACGAGCCGGAAGCATAAAGTGTAAAGCCTGGGGTGCCTAATGAGTGAGCT
AACTCACATTAATTGCGTTGCGCTCACTGCCCGCTTTCCAGTCGGGAAACCTGTCGTGCCAGCTGCATTA
ATGAATCGGCCAACGCGCGGGGAGAGGCGGTTTGCGTATTGGGCGCTCTTCCGCTTCCTCGCTCACTGAC
TCGCTGCGCTCGGTCGTTCGGCTGCGGCGAGCGGTATCAGCTCACTCAAAGGCGGTAATACGGTTATCCA
CAGAATCAGGGGATAACGCAGGAAAGAACATGTGAGCAAAAGGCCAGCAAAAGGCCAGGAACCGTAAAAA
GGCCGCGTTGCTGGCGTTTTTCCATAGGCTCCGCCCCCCTGACGAGCATCACAAAAATCGACGCTCAAGT
CAGAGGTGGCGAAACCCGACAGGACTATAAAGATACCAGGCGTTTCCCCCTGGAAGCTCCCTCGTGCGCT
CTCCTGTTCCGACCCTGCCGCTTACCGGATACCTGTCCGCCTTTCTCCCTTCGGGAAGCGTGGCGCTTTC
TCATAGCTCACGCTGTAGGTATCTCAGTTCGGTGTAGGTCGTTCGCTCCAAGCTGGGCTGTGTGCACGAA
CCCCCCGTTCAGCCCGACCGCTGCGCCTTATCCGGTAACTATCGTCTTGAGTCCAACCCGGTAAGACACG
ACTTATCGCCACTGGCAGCAGCCACTGGTAACAGGATTAGCAGAGCGAGGTATGTAGGCGGTGCTACAGA
GTTCTTGAAGTGGTGGCCTAACTACGGCTACACTAGAAGAACAGTATTTGGTATCTGCGCTCTGCTGAAG
CCAGTTACCTTCGGAAAAAGAGTTGGTAGCTCTTGATCCGGCAAACAAACCACCGCTGGTAGCGGTTTTT
TTGTTTGCAAGCAGCAGATTACGCGCAGAAAAAAAGGATCTCAAGAAGATCCTTTGATCTTTTCTACGGG
GTCTGACGCTCAGTGGAACGAAAACTCACGTTAAGGGATTTTGGTCATGAGATTATCAAAAAGGATCTTC
ACCTAGATCCTTTTAAATTAAAAATGAAGTTTTAAATCAATCTAAAGTATATATGAGTAAACTTGGTCTG
ACAGTTACCAATGCTTAATCAGTGAGGCACCTATCTCAGCGATCTGTCTATTTCGTTCATCCATAGTTGC
CTGACTCCCCGTCGTGTAGATAACTACGATACGGGAGGGCTTACCATCTGGCCCCAGTGCTGCAATGATA
CCGCGAGACCCACGCTCACCGGCTCCAGATTTATCAGCAATAAACCAGCCAGCCGGAAGGGCCGAGCGCA
GAAGTGGTCCTGCAACTTTATCCGCCTCCATCCAGTCTATTAATTGTTGCCGGGAAGCTAGAGTAAGTAG
TTCGCCAGTTAATAGTTTGCGCAACGTTGTTGCCATTGCTACAGGCATCGTGGTGTCACGCTCGTCGTTT
GGTATGGCTTCATTCAGCTCCGGTTCCCAACGATCAAGGCGAGTTACATGATCCCCCATGTTGTGCAAAA
AAGCGGTTAGCTCCTTCGGTCCTCCGATCGTTGTCAGAAGTAAGTTGGCCGCAGTGTTATCACTCATGGT
TATGGCAGCACTGCATAATTCTCTTACTGTCATGCCATCCGTAAGATGCTTTTCTGTGACTGGTGAGTAC
TCAACCAAGTCATTCTGAGAATAGTGTATGCGGCGACCGAGTTGCTCTTGCCCGGCGTCAATACGGGATA
ATACCGCGCCACATAGCAGAACTTTAAAAGTGCTCATCATTGGAAAACGTTCTTCGGGGCGAAAACTCTC
AAGGATCTTACCGCTGTTGAGATCCAGTTCGATGTAACCCACTCGTGCACCCAACTGATCTTCAGCATCT
TTTACTTTCACCAGCGTTTCTGGGTGAGCAAAAACAGGAAGGCAAAATGCCGCAAAAAAGGGAATAAGGG
CGACACGGAAATGTTGAATACTCATACTCTTCCTTTTTCAATATTATTGAAGCATTTATCAGGGTTATTG
TCTCATGAGCGGATACATATTTGAATGTATTTAGAAAAATAAACAAATAGGGGTTCCGCGCACATTTCCC
CGAAAAGTGCCACCTGACGTC
