>Addgene plasmid #78841 | pcDNA3-HA-RIPK1 3KR | addgene partial sequence | sequence record 149261 | CMV-F 5'-CGCAAATGGGCGGTAGGCGTG-3'
AGCAGAGCTCTCTGGCTAACTAGAGAACCCACTGCTTACTGGCTTATCGAAATTAATACGACTCACTATA
GGGAGACCCAAGCTTGGTACCATGGCCTCCTACCCTTATGATGTGCCAGATTATGCCTCTCCCGAATTCA
TGCAACCAGACATGTCCTTGAATGTCATTAAGATGAAATCCAGTGACTTCCTGGAGAGTGCAGAACTGGA
CAGCGGAGGCTTTGGGAAGGTGTCTCTGTGTTTCCACAGAACCCAGGGACTCATGATCATGAAAACAGTG
TACAAGGGGCCCAACTGCATTGAGCACAACGAGGCCCTCTTGGAGGAGGCGAAGATGATGAACAGACTGA
GACACAGCCGGGTGGTGAAGCTCCTGGGCGTCATCATAGAGGAAGGGAAGTACTCCCTGGTGATGGAGTA
CATGGAGAAGGGCAACCTGATGCACGTGCTGAAAGCCGAGATGAGTACTCCGCTTTCTGTAAAAGGAAGG
ATAATTTTGGAAATCATTGAAGGAATGTGCTACTTACATGGAAAAGGCGTGATACACAAGGACCTGAAGC
CTGAAAATATCCTTGTTGATAATGACTTCCACATTAAGATCGCAGACCTCGGCCTTGCCTCCTTTAAGAT
GTGGAGCAAACTGAATAATGAAGAGCACAATGAGCTGAGGGAAGTGGACGGCACCGCTAAGAAGAATGGC
GGCACCCTCTACTACATGGCGCCCGAGCACCTGAATGACGTCAACGCAAAGCCCACAGAGAAGTCGGATG
TGTACAGCTTTGCTGTAGTACTCTGGGCGATATTTGCAAATAAGGAGCCATATGAA
