>Addgene plasmid #78841 | pcDNA3-HA-RIPK1 3KR | addgene partial sequence | sequence record 149262 | BGH-rev 5'-TAGAAGGCACAGTCGAGG-3'
CTATAGAATAGGGCCCTCTAGATGCATGCTCGAGTTAGTTCTGGCTGACGTAAATCAAGCTGCTCAGAAG
GTCGATCCTGGAACACTGGTGGAGCGCCTGGGCCAGCTTCCCCACCGTGGCTCCCTTTATGCCTTCCCTC
ATCACCCACTTTTGGAGCATCTGGTAAACCCTTTCTTTCAGTCCATCTCGCTCATAGTCATGGTCAATTT
CATCAATCTGAGACTGTGTGAAGCCCAGTCTACGGGCACAGTTTTTCCAGTGCTTTCCCAGATTTTCCCT
GATTGGGTCCAGGTGTTTATCCGTCAGACTAGTGGTATTATCAAAGATAGCTTGGTACCTAGCAGCTGGC
TCTTCTTTGAAGTTCGTATTTGTGCTGTCTAGTAGTGATGAACTCGTCCCACCAATCTCCATATAATTGT
AGGCTCCAATCTGAATGCCAGTACTATTGTATATGGTATATTTTATAGATTCATCTGTTGGTGGCAAGGA
GCTGAATGGCATGGTGGGTGTATTTCCTAGATAGTTGGTCTCAGGCACTGGGATATTATGCAGACTAGGC
ATATGACTTGGAATTGGCCTGTACCAAACTCTGGGACCTGCTGTTCCTGGATCCAGTGGTCTTGTTCCAA
AGCCATGTGAGCTATATAATCCATTGTTCTGATACAGTACTTGAGGTTGGCTGGTGAGCCCTGAGGGCTG
GTGCACTGCATTACCATGACTGGCTGCACTGGAATAAGCAGTGCCTTTTCCCTCTGTATTCTGAA
